>Addgene plasmid #183828 | pLenti-EML4-ALK variant 1 | addgene full sequence | sequence record 360502 | Addgene NGS Result
TACCATGGTGATGCGGTTTTGGCAGTACATCAATGGGCGTGGATAGCGGTTTGACTCACGGGGATTTCCA
AGTCTCCACCCCATTGACGTCAATGGGAGTTTGTTTTGGCACCAAAATCAACGGGACTTTCCAAAATGTC
GTAACAACTCCGCCCCATTGACGCAAATGGGCGGTAGGCGTGTACGGTGGGAGGTCTATATAAGCAGAGC
TCGTTTAGTGAACCGTCAGATCGCCTGGAGACGCCATCCACGCTGTTTTGACCTCCATAGAAGACACCGG
CGGCCGCAGATCTCTCGAGGTTGATCTAATACGACTCACTATAGGGAGACCCAAGCTGGCTAGTTAAGCT
ATCAACAAGTTTGTACAAAAAAGCAGGCTCCGCGGCCGCCCCCTTCACCATGGACGGTTTCGCCGGCAGT
CTCGATGATAGTATTTCTGCTGCAAGTACTTCTGATGTTCAAGATCGCCTGTCAGCTCTTGAGTCACGAG
TTCAGCAACAAGAAGATGAAATCACTGTGCTAAAGGCGGCTTTGGCTGATGTTTTGAGGCGTCTTGCAAT
CTCTGAAGATCATGTGGCCTCAGTGAAAAAATCAGTCTCAAGTAAAGGCCAACCAAGCCCTCGAGCAGTT
ATTCCCATGTCCTGTATAACCAATGGAAGTGGTGCAAACAGAAAACCAAGTCATACCAGTGCTGTCTCAA
TTGCAGGAAAAGAAACTCTTTCATCTGCTGCTAAAAGTGGTACAGAAAAAAAGAAAGAAAAACCACAAGG
ACAGAGAGAAAAAAAAGAGGAATCTCATTCTAATGATCAAAGTCCACAAATTCGAGCATCACCTTCTCCC
CAGCCCTCTTCACAACCTCTCCAAATACACAGACAAACTCCAGAAAGCAAGAATGCTACTCCCACCAAAA
GCATAAAACGACCATCACCAGCTGAAAAGTCACATAATTCTTGGGAAAATTCAGATGATAGCCGTAATAA
ATTGTCGAAAATACCTTCAACACCCAAATTAATACCAAAAGTTACCAAAACTGCAGACAAGCATAAAGAT
GTCATCATCAACCAAGAAGGAGAATATATTAAAATGTTTATGCGCGGTCGGCCAATTACCATGTTCATTC
CTTCCGATGTTGACAACTATGATGACATCAGAACGGAACTGCCTCCTGAGAAGCTCAAACTGGAGTGGGC
ATATGGTTATCGAGGAAAGGACTGTAGAGCTAATGTTTACCTTCTTCCGACCGGGGAAATAGTTTATTTC
ATTGCATCAGTAGTAGTACTATTTAATTATGAGGAGAGAACTCAGCGACACTACCTGGGCCATACAGACT
GTGTGAAATGCCTTGCTATACATCCTGACAAAATTAGGATTGCAACTGGACAGATAGCTGGCGTGGATAA
AGATGGAAGGCCTCTACAACCCCACGTCAGAGTGTGGGATTCTGTTACTCTATCCACACTGCAGATTATT
GGACTTGGCACTTTTGAGCGTGGAGTAGGATGCCTGGATTTTTCAAAAGCAGATTCAGGTGTTCATTTAT
GTGTTATTGATGACTCCAATGAGCATATGCTTACTGTATGGGACTGGCAGAAGAAAGCAAAAGGAGCAGA
AATAAAGACAACAAATGAAGTTGTTTTGGCTGTGGAGTTTCACCCAACAGATGCAAATACCATAATTACA
TGCGGTAAATCTCATATTTTCTTCTGGACCTGGAGCGGCAATTCACTAACAAGAAAACAGGGAATTTTTG
GGAAATATGAAAAGCCAAAATTTGTGCAGTGTTTAGCATTCTTGGGGAATGGAGATGTTCTTACTGGAGA
CTCAGGTGGAGTCATGCTTATATGGAGCAAAACTACTGTAGAGCCCACACCTGGGAAAGGACCTAAAGTG
TACCGCCGGAAGCACCAGGAGCTGCAAGCCATGCAGATGGAGCTGCAGAGCCCTGAGTACAAGCTGAGCA
AGCTCCGCACCTCGACCATCATGACCGACTACAACCCCAACTACTGCTTTGCTGGCAAGACCTCCTCCAT
CAGTGACCTGAAGGAGGTGCCGCGGAAAAACATCACCCTCATTCGGGGTCTGGGCCATGGCGCCTTTGGG
GAGGTGTATGAAGGCCAGGTGTCCGGAATGCCCAACGACCCAAGCCCCCTGCAAGTGGCTGTGAAGACGC
TGCCTGAAGTGTGCTCTGAACAGGACGAACTGGATTTCCTCATGGAAGCCCTGATCATCAGCAAATTCAA
CCACCAGAACATTGTTCGCTGCATTGGGGTGAGCCTGCAATCCCTGCCCCGGTTCATCCTGCTGGAGCTC
ATGGCGGGGGGAGACCTCAAGTCCTTCCTCCGAGAGACCCGCCCTCGCCCGAGCCAGCCCTCCTCCCTGG
CCATGCTGGACCTTCTGCACGTGGCTCGGGACATTGCCTGTGGCTGTCAGTATTTGGAGGAAAACCACTT
CATCCACCGAGACATTGCTGCCAGAAACTGCCTCTTGACCTGTCCAGGCCCTGGAAGAGTGGCCAAGATT
GGAGACTTCGGGATGGCCCGAGACATCTACAGGGCGAGCTACTATAGAAAGGGAGGCTGTGCCATGCTGC
CAGTTAAGTGGATGCCCCCAGAGGCCTTCATGGAAGGAATATTCACTTCTAAAACAGACACATGGTCCTT
TGGAGTGCTGCTATGGGAAATCTTTTCTCTTGGATATATGCCATACCCCAGCAAAAGCAACCAGGAAGTT
CTGGAGTTTGTCACCAGTGGAGGCCGGATGGACCCACCCAAGAACTGCCCTGGGCCTGTATACCGGATAA
TGACTCAGTGCTGGCAACATCAGCCTGAAGACAGGCCCAACTTTGCCATCATTTTGGAGAGGATTGAATA
CTGCACCCAGGACCCGGATGTAATCAACACCGCTTTGCCGATAGAATATGGTCCACTTGTGGAAGAGGAA
GAGAAAGTGCCTGTGAGGCCCAAGGACCCTGAGGGGGTTCCTCCTCTCCTGGTCTCTCAACAGGCAAAAC
GGGAGGAGGAGCGCAGCCCAGCTGCCCCACCACCTCTGCCTACCACCTCCTCTGGCAAGGCTGCAAAGAA
ACCCACAGCTGCAGAGGTCTCTGTTCGAGTCCCTAGAGGGCCGGCCGTGGAAGGGGGACACGTGAATATG
GCATTCTCTCAGTCCAACCCTCCTTCGGAGTTGCACAAGGTCCACGGATCCAGAAACAAGCCCACCAGCT
TGTGGAACCCAACGTACGGCTCCTGGTTTACAGAGAAACCCACCAAAAAGAATAATCCTATAGCAAAGAA
GGAGCCACACGACAGGGGTAACCTGGGGCTGGAGGGAAGCTGTACTGTCCCACCTAACGTTGCAACTGGG
AGACTTCCGGGGGCCTCACTGCTCCTAGAGCCCTCTTCGCTGACTGCCAATATGAAGGAGGTACCTCTGT
TCAGGCTACGTCACTTCCCTTGTGGGAATGTCAATTACGGCTACCAGCAACAGGGCTTGCCCTTAGAAGC
CGCTACTGCCCCTGGAGCTGGTCATTACGAGGATACCATTCTGAAAAGCAAGAATAGCATGAACCAGCCT
GGGCCCTGAAAGGGTGGGCGCGCCGACCCAGCTTTCTTGTACAAAGTGGTTTAGCTAGAGGGCCCGCGGT
TCGAACTCGAGGACTACAAGGACGACGATGACAAGTCGGCCGCTGGAGGATACCCCTACGACGTGCCCGA
CTACGCCTAGAATTCCGCCCCCCCCCCTAACGTTACTGGCCGAAGCCGCTTGGAATAAGGCCGGTGTGCG
TTTGTCTATATGTTATTTTCCACCATATTGCCGTCTTTTGGCAATGTGAGGGCCCGGAAACCTGGCCCTG
TCTTCTTGACGAGCATTCCTAGGGGTCTTTCCCCTCTCGCCAAAGGAATGCAAGGTCTGTTGAATGTCGT
GAAGGAAGCAGTTCCTCTGGAAGCTTCTTGAAGACAAACAACGTCTGTAGCGACCCTTTGCAGGCAGCGG
AACCCCCCACCTGGCGACAGGTGCCTCTGCGGCCAAAAGCCACGTGTATAAGATACACCTGCAAAGGCGG
CACAACCCCAGTGCCACGTTGTGAGTTGGATAGTTGTGGAAAGAGTCAAATGGCTCTCCTCAAGCGTATT
CAACAAGGGGCTGAAGGATGCCCAGAAGGTACCCCATTGTATGGGATCTGATCTGGGGCCTCGGTGCACA
TGCTTTACATGTGTTTAGTCGAGGTTAAAAAAACGTCTAGGCCCCCCGAACCACGGGGACGTGGTTTTCC
TTTGAAAAACACGATGATAATATGGCCACAACCATGACCGAGTACAAGCCCACGGTGCGCCTCGCCACCC
GCGACGACGTCCCCAGGGCCGTACGCACCCTCGCCGCCGCGTTCGCCGACTACCCCGCCACGCGCCACAC
CGTCGATCCGGACCGCCACATCGAGCGGGTCACCGAGCTGCAAGAACTCTTCCTCACGCGCGTCGGGCTC
GACATCGGCAAGGTGTGGGTCGCGGACGACGGCGCCGCGGTGGCGGTCTGGACCACGCCGGAGAGCGTCG
AAGCGGGGGCGGTGTTCGCCGAGATCGGCCCGCGCATGGCCGAGTTGAGCGGTTCCCGGCTGGCCGCGCA
GCAACAGATGGAAGGCCTCCTGGCGCCGCACCGGCCCAAGGAGCCCGCGTGGTTCCTGGCCACCGTCGGC
GTCTCGCCCGACCACCAGGGCAAGGGTCTGGGCAGCGCCGTCGTGCTCCCCGGAGTGGAGGCGGCCGAGC
GCGCCGGGGTGCCCGCCTTCCTGGAGACCTCCGCGCCCCGCAACCTCCCCTTCTACGAGCGGCTCGGCTT
CACCGTCACCGCCGACGTCGAGGTGCCCGAAGGACCGCGCACCTGGTGCATGACCCGCAAGCCCGGTGCC
TGATGCATCGATGGATCCTAATCAACCTCTGGATTACAAAATTTGTGAAAGATTGACTGGTATTCTTAAC
TATGTTGCTCCTTTTACGCTATGTGGATACGCTGCTTTAATGCCTTTGTATCATGCTATTGCTTCCCGTA
TGGCTTTCATTTTCTCCTCCTTGTATAAATCCTGGTTGCTGTCTCTTTATGAGGAGTTGTGGCCCGTTGT
CAGGCAACGTGGCGTGGTGTGCACTGTGTTTGCTGACGCAACCCCCACTGGTTGGGGCATTGCCACCACC
TGTCAGCTCCTTTCCGGGACTTTCGCTTTCCCCCTCCCTATTGCCACGGCGGAACTCATCGCCGCCTGCC
TTGCCCGCTGCTGGACAGGGGCTCGGCTGTTGGGCACTGACAATTCCGTGGTGTTGTCGGGGAAATCATC
GTCCTTTCCTTGGCTGCTCGCCTGTGTTGCCACCTGGATTCTGCGCGGGACGTCCTTCTGCTACGTCCCT
TCGGCCCTCAATCCAGCGGACCTTCCTTCCCGCGGCCTGCTGCCGGCTCTGCGGCCTCTTCCGCGTCTTC
GCCTTCGCCCTCAGACGAGTCGGATCTCCCTTTGGGCCGCCTCCCCGCCTGAGATCCTTTAAGACCAATG
ACTTACAAGGCAGCTGTAGATCTTAGCCACTTTTTAAAAGAAAAGGGGGGACTGGAAGGGCTAATTCACT
CCCAACGAAGACAAGATCTGCTTTTTGCTTGTACTGGGTCTCTCTGGTTAGACCAGATCTGAGCCTGGGA
GCTCTCTGGCTAACTAGGGAACCCACTGCTTAAGCCTCAATAAAGCTTGCCTTGAGTGCTTCAAGTAGTG
TGTGCCCGTCTGTTGTGTGACTCTGGTAACTAGAGATCCCTCAGACCCTTTTAGTCAGTGTGGAAAATCT
CTAGCAGTAGTAGTTCATGTCATCTTATTATTCAGTATTTATAACTTGCAAAGAAATGAATATCAGAGAG
TGAGAGGCCCGGGTTAATTAAGGAAAGGGCTAGATCATTCTTGAAGACGAAAGGGCCTCGTGATACGCCT
ATTTTTATAGGTTAATGTCATGATAATAATGGTTTCTTAGACGTCAGGTGGCACTTTTCGGGGAAATGTG
CGCGGAACCCCTATTTGTTTATTTTTCTAAATACATTCAAATATGTATCCGCTCATGAGACAATAACCCT
GATAAATGCTTCAATAATATTGAAAAAGGAAGAGTATGAGTATTCAACATTTCCGTGTCGCCCTTATTCC
CTTTTTTGCGGCATTTTGCCTTCCTGTTTTTGCTCACCCAGAAACGCTGGTGAAAGTAAAAGATGCTGAA
GATCAGTTGGGTGCACGAGTGGGTTACATCGAACTGGATCTCAACAGCGGTAAGATCCTTGAGAGTTTTC
GCCCCGAAGAACGTTTTCCAATGATGAGCACTTTTAAAGTTCTGCTATGTGGCGCGGTATTATCCCGTGT
TGACGCCGGGCAAGAGCAACTCGGTCGCCGCATACACTATTCTCAGAATGACTTGGTTGAGTACTCACCA
GTCACAGAAAAGCATCTTACGGATGGCATGACAGTAAGAGAATTATGCAGTGCTGCCATAACCATGAGTG
ATAACACTGCGGCCAACTTACTTCTGACAACGATCGGAGGACCGAAGGAGCTAACCGCTTTTTTGCACAA
CATGGGGGATCATGTAACTCGCCTTGATCGTTGGGAACCGGAGCTGAATGAAGCCATACCAAACGACGAG
CGTGACACCACGATGCCTGTAGCAATGGCAACAACGTTGCGCAAACTATTAACTGGCGAACTACTTACTC
TAGCTTCCCGGCAACAATTAATAGACTGGATGGAGGCGGATAAAGTTGCAGGACCACTTCTGCGCTCGGC
CCTTCCGGCTGGCTGGTTTATTGCTGATAAATCTGGAGCCGGTGAGCGTGGGTCTCGCGGTATCATTGCA
GCACTGGGGCCAGATGGTAAGCCCTCCCGTATCGTAGTTATCTACACGACGGGGAGTCAGGCAACTATGG
ATGAACGAAATAGACAGATCGCTGAGATAGGTGCCTCACTGATTAAGCATTGGTAACTGTCAGACCAAGT
TTACTCATATATACTTTAGATTGATTTAAAACTTCATTTTTAATTTAAAAGGATCTAGGTGAAGATCCTT
TTTGATAATCTCATGACCAAAATCCCTTAACGTGAGTTTTCGTTCCACTGAGCGTCAGACCCCGTAGAAA
AGATCAAAGGATCTTCTTGAGATCCTTTTTTTCTGCGCGTAATCTGCTGCTTGCAAACAAAAAAACCACC
GCTACCAGCGGTGGTTTGTTTGCCGGATCAAGAGCTACCAACTCTTTTTCCGAAGGTAACTGGCTTCAGC
AGAGCGCAGATACCAAATACTGTTCTTCTAGTGTAGCCGTAGTTAGGCCACCACTTCAAGAACTCTGTAG
CACCGCCTACATACCTCGCTCTGCTAATCCTGTTACCAGTGGCTGCTGCCAGTGGCGATAAGTCGTGTCT
TACCGGGTTGGACTCAAGACGATAGTTACCGGATAAGGCGCAGCGGTCGGGCTGAACGGGGGGTTCGTGC
ACACAGCCCAGCTTGGAGCGAACGACCTACACCGAACTGAGATACCTACAGCGTGAGCTATGAGAAAGCG
CCACGCTTCCCGAAGGGAGAAAGGCGGACAGGTATCCGGTAAGCGGCAGGGTCGGAACAGGAGAGCGCAC
GAGGGAGCTTCCAGGGGGAAACGCCTGGTATCTTTATAGTCCTGTCGGGTTTCGCCACCTCTGACTTGAG
CGTCGATTTTTGTGATGCTCGTCAGGGGGGCGGAGCCTATGGAAAAACGCCAGCAACGCGGCCTTTTTAC
GGTTCCTGGCCTTTTGCTGGCCTTTTGCTCACATGTTCTTTCCTGCGTTATCCCCTGATTCTGTGGATAA
CCGTATTACCGCCTTTGAGTGAGCTGATACCGCTCGCCGCAGCCGAACGACCGAGCGCAGCGAGTCAGTG
AGCGAGGAAGCGGAAGAGCGCCCAATACGCAAACCGCCTCTCCCCGCGCGTTGGCCGATTCATTAATGCA
GCAAGCTCATGGCTGACTAATTTTTTTTATTTATGCAGAGGCCGAGGCCGCCTCGGCCTCTGAGCTATTC
CAGAAGTAGTGAGGAGGCTTTTTTGGAGGCCTAGGCTTTTGCAAAAAGCTCCCCGTGGCACGACAGGTTT
CCCGACTGGAAAGCGGGCAGTGAGCGCAACGCAATTAATGTGAGTTAGCTCACTCATTAGGCACCCCAGG
CTTTACACTTTATGCTTCCGGCTCGTATGTTGTGTGGAATTGTGAGCGGATAACAATTTCACACAGGAAA
CAGCTATGACATGATTACGAATTTCACAAATAAAGCATTTTTTTCACTGCATTCTAGTTGTGGTTTGTCC
AAACTCATCAATGTATCTTATCATGTCTGGATCAACTGGATAACTCAAGCTAACCAAAATCATCCCAAAC
TTCCCACCCCATACCCTATTACCACTGCCAATTACCTGTGGTTTCATTTACTCTAAACCTGTGATTCCTC
TGAATTATTTTCATTTTAAAGAAATTGTATTTGTTAAATATGTACTACAAACTTAGTAGTTGGAAGGGCT
AATTCACTCCCAAAGAAGACAAGATATCCTTGATCTGTGGATCTACCACACACAAGGCTACTTCCCTGAT
TAGCAGAACTACACACCAGGGCCAGGGGTCAGATATCCACTGACCTTTGGATGGTGCTACAAGCTAGTAC
CAGTTGAGCCAGATAAGGTAGAAGAGGCCAATAAAGGAGAGAACACCAGCTTGTTACACCCTGTGAGCCT
GCATGGGATGGATGACCCGGAGAGAGAAGTGTTAGAGTGGAGGTTTGACAGCCGCCTAGCATTTCATCAC
GTGGCCCGAGAGCTGCATCCGGAGTACTTCAAGAACTGCTGATATCGAGCTTGCTACAAGGGACTTTCCG
CTGGGGACTTTCCAGGGAGGCGTGGCCTGGGCGGGACTGGGGAGTGGCGAGCCCTCAGATCCTGCATATA
AGCAGCTGCTTTTTGCCTGTACTGGGTCTCTCTGGTTAGACCAGATCTGAGCCTGGGAGCTCTCTGGCTA
ACTAGGGAACCCACTGCTTAAGCCTCAATAAAGCTTGCCTTGAGTGCTTCAAGTAGTGTGTGCCCGTCTG
TTGTGTGACTCTGGTAACTAGAGATCCCTCAGACCCTTTTAGTCAGTGTGGAAAATCTCTAGCAGTGGCG
CCCGAACAGGGACTTGAAAGCGAAAGGGAAACCAGAGGAGCTCTCTCGACGCAGGACTCGGCTTGCTGAA
GCGCGCACGGCAAGAGGCGAGGGGCGGCGACTGGTGAGTACGCCAAAAATTTTGACTAGCGGAGGCTAGA
AGGAGAGAGATGGGTGCGAGAGCGTCAGTATTAAGCGGGGGAGAATTAGATCGCGATGGGAAAAAATTCG
GTTAAGGCCAGGGGGAAAGAAAAAATATAAATTAAAACATATAGTATGGGCAAGCAGGGAGCTAGAACGA
TTCGCAGTTAATCCTGGCCTGTTAGAAACATCAGAAGGCTGTAGACAAATACTGGGACAGCTACAACCAT
CCCTTCAGACAGGATCAGAAGAACTTAGATCATTATATAATACAGTAGCAACCCTCTATTGTGTGCATCA
AAGGATAGAGATAAAAGACACCAAGGAAGCTTTAGACAAGATAGAGGAAGAGCAAAACAAAAGTAAGACC
ACCGCACAGCAAGCGGCCGGCCGCTGATCTTCAGACCTGGAGGAGGAGATATGAGGGACAATTGGAGAAG
TGAATTATATAAATATAAAGTAGTAAAAATTGAACCATTAGGAGTAGCACCCACCAAGGCAAAGAGAAGA
GTGGTGCAGAGAGAAAAAAGAGCAGTGGGAATAGGAGCTTTGTTCCTTGGGTTCTTGGGAGCAGCAGGAA
GCACTATGGGCGCAGCGTCAATGACGCTGACGGTACAGGCCAGACAATTATTGTCTGGTATAGTGCAGCA
GCAGAACAATTTGCTGAGGGCTATTGAGGCGCAACAGCATCTGTTGCAACTCACAGTCTGGGGCATCAAG
CAGCTCCAGGCAAGAATCCTGGCTGTGGAAAGATACCTAAAGGATCAACAGCTCCTGGGGATTTGGGGTT
GCTCTGGAAAACTCATTTGCACCACTGCTGTGCCTTGGAATGCTAGTTGGAGTAATAAATCTCTGGAACA
GATTTGGAATCACACGACCTGGATGGAGTGGGACAGAGAAATTAACAATTACACAAGCTTAATACACTCC
TTAATTGAAGAATCGCAAAACCAGCAAGAAAAGAATGAACAAGAATTATTGGAATTAGATAAATGGGCAA
GTTTGTGGAATTGGTTTAACATAACAAATTGGCTGTGGTATATAAAATTATTCATAATGATAGTAGGAGG
CTTGGTAGGTTTAAGAATAGTTTTTGCTGTACTTTCTATAGTGAATAGAGTTAGGCAGGGATATTCACCA
TTATCGTTTCAGACCCACCTCCCAACCCCGAGGGGACCCGACAGGCCCGAAGGAATAGAAGAAGAAGGTG
GAGAGAGAGACAGAGACAGATCCATTCGATTAGTGAACGGATCTCGACGGTATCGCCGAATTAATTCACA
AATGGCAGTATTCATCCACAATTTTAAAAGAAAAGGGGGGATTGGGGGGTACAGTGCAGGGAAAAGAATA
GTAGACATAATAGCAACAGACATACAAACTAAAGAATTACAAAAACAAATTACAAAAATTCAAAATTTTC
GGGTTTATTACAGGGACAGCAGAGATCCAGTTTGGACTAGTGGAGTTCCGCGTTACATAACTTACGGTAA
ATGGCCCGCCTGGCTGACCGCCCAACGACCCCCGCCCATTGACGTCAATAATGACGTATGTTCCCATAGT
AACGCCAATAGGGACTTTCCATTGACGTCAATGGGTGGAGTATTTACGGTAAACTGCCCACTTGGCAGTA
CATCAAGTGTATCATATGCCAAGTACGCCCCCTATTGACGTCAATGACGGTAAATGGCCCGCCTGGCATT
ATGCCCAGTACATGACCTTATGGGACTTTCCTACTTGGCAGTACATCTACGTATTAGTCATCGCTAT
Features (pLannotate 1.2.2; 30 found; start..end, strand, type, name):
      8..211     +  promoter       CMV promoter: human cytomegalovirus (CMV) immediate early promoter
    307..325     +  promoter       T7 promoter: promoter for bacteriophage T7 RNA polymerase
    355..379     +  protein_bind   attB1: mutant version of attB; recombination site for the Gateway® BP reaction BP Clonase™
    400..1908    +  CDS            EML4 (fragment): EMAL4_HUMAN - Also known as C2orf2, EMAPL4. Experimental evidence at protein level: Swiss-Prot protein existence level 1. Essential for the formation and stability of microtubules (MTs) (PubMed:16890222, PubMed:31409757). Required for the organization of the mitotic spindle and for the proper attachment of kinetochores to MTs (PubMed:25789526). Promotes the recruitment of NUDC to the mitotic spindle for mitotic progression (PubMed:25789526). From Homo sapiens (Human).
   1888..3576    +  CDS            ALK (fragment): ALK_HUMAN - Experimental evidence at protein level: Swiss-Prot protein existence level 1. Neuronal receptor tyrosine kinase that is essentially and transiently expressed in specific regions of the central and peripheral nervous systems and plays an important role in the genesis and differentiation of the nervous system. Transduces signals from ligands at the cell surface, through specific activation of the mitogen- activated protein kinase (MAPK) pathway. Phosphorylates almost exclusively at the first tyrosine of the Y-x-x-x-Y-Y motif. Following activation by ligand, ALK induces tyrosine phosp
   3596..3620    -  protein_bind   attB2: mutant version of attB; recombination site for the Gateway® BP reaction BP Clonase™
   3655..3675    +  CDS            FLAG (fragment): FLAG® epitope tag, followed by an enterokinase cleavage site
   3828..4290    +  misc_feature   IRES: internal ribosome entry site (IRES) of the encephalomyocarditis virus (EMCV)
   4304..4903    +  CDS            PuroR: puromycin N-acetyltransferase; pac from Streptomyces alboniger; confers resistance to puromycin
   4920..5508    +  misc_feature   WPRE: woodchuck hepatitis virus posttranscriptional regulatory element
   5516..5581    +  CDS            nef (fragment): NEF_HV1Z2 - Experimental evidence at protein level: Swiss-Prot protein existence level 1. Extracellular Nef protein targets CD4(+) T-lymphocytes for apoptosis by interacting with CXCR4 surface receptors. From Human immunodeficiency virus type 1 group M subtype D (isolate Z2/CDC-Z34) (HIV-1).
   5583..5816    +  LTR            3' LTR (ΔU3): self-inactivating 3' long terminal repeat (LTR) from HIV-1
   6021..6125    +  promoter       AmpR promoter: bla
   6126..6986    +  CDS            AmpR: β-lactamase; bla; confers resistance to ampicillin, carbenicillin, and related antibiotics
   7157..7745    +  rep_origin     ori: high-copy-number ColE1/pMB1/pBR322/pUC origin of replication
   7928..7982    +  CDS            lacI (fragment): lac repressor; lacI; The lac repressor binds to the lac operator to inhibit transcription in E. coli. This inhibition can be relieved by adding lactose or isopropyl-β-D-thiogalactopyranoside (IPTG).
   7988..8081    +  rep_origin     SV40 ori (fragment): SV40 origin of replication
   8106..8143    +  CDS            lacI (fragment): lac repressor; lacI; The lac repressor binds to the lac operator to inhibit transcription in E. coli. This inhibition can be relieved by adding lactose or isopropyl-β-D-thiogalactopyranoside (IPTG).
   8156..8177    +  protein_bind   CAP binding site: CAP binding activates transcription in the presence of cAMP. E. coli catabolite activator protein
   8192..8222    +  promoter       lac promoter: promoter for the E. coli lac operon
   8226..8248    +  protein_bind   lac operator (fragment): The lac repressor binds to the lac operator to inhibit transcription in E. coli. This inhibition can be relieved by adding lactose or isopropyl-β-D-thiogalactopyranoside (IPTG). lac repressor encoded by lacI
   8280..8363    +  polyA_signal   SV40 poly(A) signal (fragment): SV40 polyadenylation signal
   8530..8859    +  CDS            nef (fragment): NEF_HV1BR - Experimental evidence at protein level: Swiss-Prot protein existence level 1. Extracellular Nef protein targets CD4(+) T-lymphocytes for apoptosis by interacting with CXCR4 surface receptors (PubMed:14990729). From Human immunodeficiency virus type 1 group M subtype B (isolate BRU/LAI) (HIV-1).
   8907..9164    +  LTR            5' LTR (truncated): truncated 5' long terminal repeat (LTR) from HIV-1
   9211..9336    +  misc_feature   HIV-1 Ψ: packaging signal of human immunodeficiency virus type 1
   9320..9658    +  CDS            HIV-1 gag (fragment): gag protein from human immunodeficiency virus 1; gag
   9833..10066   +  misc_feature   RRE: The Rev response element (RRE) of HIV-1 allows for Rev-dependent mRNA export from the nucleus to the cytoplasm.
  10443..10543   +  CDS            Rev (fragment): human immunodeficiency virus 1 (HIV-1) Rev protein; rev; enhances nuclear export of unspliced and incompletely spliced viral mRNAs
  10592..10709   +  misc_feature   cPPT/CTS: central polypurine tract and central termination sequence of HIV-1
  10761..7       +  enhancer       CMV enhancer (across the origin): human cytomegalovirus immediate early enhancer
