[The description below was written by a language model from this plasmid's Addgene catalogue record and pLannotate feature annotations shown in this document.]
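Description:
pLenti-EML4-ALK variant 1 is an HIV-1-based lentiviral transfer plasmid of about 11 kb for expressing the human EML4-ALK oncogenic fusion, variant 1 (E13;A20), in mammalian cells. It is propagated in E. coli through a high-copy ColE1/pUC-type origin and an ampicillin resistance gene. The viral portion carries a 5' LTR annotated as truncated, the Ψ packaging signal with a partial gag sequence, the Rev response element for Rev-dependent nuclear export of the genomic RNA, and a cPPT/CTS element. A ΔU3 self-inactivating 3' LTR closes the viral genome, so LTR-driven transcription is disabled after integration. Viral genes are present only as annotated fragments, so packaging functions would have to be provided separately.

The payload sits between the cPPT and the 3' LTR and is driven by the CMV immediate-early enhancer and promoter, followed by a T7 promoter that also serves as a sequencing primer site. The open reading frame joins EML4 exons 1–13 to ALK exons 20–29, the portion of ALK that contains the tyrosine kinase domain. It is flanked by attB1 and attB2 sites, which suggests Gateway recombination into the backbone, although the record lists TOPO cloning as the method. A partial FLAG sequence lies downstream of attB2, but the record does not indicate whether it is translated in frame with the fusion. An EMCV IRES then directs translation of puromycin N-acetyltransferase from the same transcript, linking drug selection to fusion expression, and a WPRE enhances transcript expression. According to the associated publication, the construct relates to work on ALK-positive lung cancer and resistance to ALK inhibitors. It suits stable transduction to generate EML4-ALK-expressing cell models.
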