Addgene plasmid #183828: pLenti-EML4-ALK variant 1
Purpose: Express EML4-ALK fusion variant 1 (E13;A20) in mammalian cells
Depositing lab: Aaron Hata. Depositing organization: Massachusetts General Hospital. Publication: Sequential ALK Inhibitors Can Select for Lorlatinib-Resistant Compound ALK Mutations in ALK-Positive Lung Cancer. Yoda S, Lin JJ, Lawrence MS, Burke BJ, Friboulet L, Langenbucher A, Dardaei L, Prutisto-Chang K, Dagogo-Jack I, Timofeevski S, Hubbeling H, Gainor JF, Ferris LA, Riley AK, Kattermann KE, Timonina D, Heist RS, Iafrate AJ, Benes CH, Lennerz JK, Mino-Kenudson M, Engelman JA, Johnson TW, Hata AN, Shaw AT. Cancer Discov. 2018 Jun;8(6):714-729. doi: 10.1158/2159-8290.CD-17-1256. Epub 2018 Apr 12. PubMed 29650534.
Backbone
  Vector backbone: pLenti
  Backbone size w/o insert (bp): 7877
  Total vector size (bp): 11054
  Vector type: Mammalian Expression, Lentiviral
  Selectable markers: Puromycin
Growth in bacteria
  Bacterial resistance: Ampicillin, 100 μg/mL
  Growth temperature: 37°C
  Growth strain: NEB Stable
  Copy number: Unknown
Gene/Insert 1
  Gene/Insert name: ALK Receptor Tyrosine Kinase (alt name: ALK)
  Species: H. sapiens (human)
  Insert size (bp): 1691
  GenBank ID: NM_004304
  Entrez Gene: ALK (a.k.a. ALK1, CD246, NBLST3)
  Promoter: CMV
  Tag / fusion protein: The fusion protein of EML4 exon 1-13 and ALK exon 20-29
  Cloning method: TOPO Cloning
  Sequencing primers: 5′ T7
Gene/Insert 2
  Gene/Insert name: EMAP Like 4 (alt name: EML4)
  Species: H. sapiens (human)
  Insert size (bp): 1489
  GenBank ID: NM_019063.5
  Entrez Gene: EML4 (a.k.a. C2orf2, ELP120, EMAP-4, EMAPL4, ROPP120)
  Promoter: CMV
  Tag / fusion protein: The fusion protein of EML4 exon 1-13 and ALK exon 20-29
  Cloning method: TOPO Cloning
  Sequencing primers: 5′ T7
Terms and licenses: Academic/Nonprofit Terms; Industry Terms: Not Available to Industry
How to cite: pLenti-EML4-ALK variant 1 was a gift from Aaron Hata (Addgene plasmid # 183828 ; http://n2t.net/addgene:183828 ; RRID:Addgene_183828)
